Addgene plasmid #186558: pPSV39-dddAI-FLAG
Purpose: Broad host range regulated expression of the DddA with a C-terminal fusion to a FLAG epitope (DddAI-FLAG)
Depositing lab: Joseph Mougous. Depositing organization: University of Washington. Publication: Genome-wide protein-DNA interaction site mapping in bacteria using a double-stranded DNA-specific cytosine deaminase. Gallagher LA, Velazquez E, Peterson SB, Charity JC, Radey MC, Gebhardt MJ, Hsu F, Shull LM, Cutler KJ, Macareno K, de Moraes MH, Penewit KM, Kim J, Andrade PA, LaFramboise T, Salipante SJ, Reniere ML, de Lorenzo V, Wiggins PA, Dove SL, Mougous JD. Nat Microbiol. 2022 Jun;7(6):844-855. doi: 10.1038/s41564-022-01133-9. Epub 2022 Jun 1. PubMed 35650286.
Backbone
  Vector backbone: pPSV39-CV
  Backbone size w/o insert (bp): 6041
  Total vector size (bp): 6435
  Vector type: Bacterial Expression
Growth in bacteria
  Bacterial resistance: Gentamicin, 10 μg/mL
  Growth temperature: 37°C
  Growth strain: DH5alpha
  Copy number: Unknown
Gene/Insert
  Gene/Insert name: dddAI (alt name: dddI)
  Species: Burkholderia cenocepacia
  Insert size (bp): 396
  Promoter: lacUV5
  Tag / fusion protein: FLAG (C terminal on insert)
  Cloning method: Gibson Cloning
  Sequencing primers: 5′ GGATTACGTGGCCTGTAGAC; 3′ CCCGTTTAGAGGCCCC
Terms and licenses: Academic/Nonprofit Terms; Industry Terms: Not Available to Industry
How to cite: pPSV39-dddAI-FLAG was a gift from Joseph Mougous (Addgene plasmid # 186558 ; http://n2t.net/addgene:186558 ; RRID:Addgene_186558)
