[The description below was written by a language model from this plasmid's Addgene catalogue record and pLannotate feature annotations shown in this document.]
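Description:
pPSV39-dddAI-FLAG is a 6,435 bp broad-host-range bacterial expression plasmid built on the pPSV39-CV backbone. It gives regulated production of DddAI (also called DddI), the immunity protein from Burkholderia cenocepacia that neutralises the cognate toxin DddA, a double-stranded-DNA-specific cytosine deaminase. The catalogue purpose line refers to "DddA", but the insert name, its roughly 400 bp size and the annotated coding sequence all identify the payload as the immunity protein rather than the toxin.

The dddAI open reading frame was inserted by Gibson cloning with a C-terminal FLAG epitope, according to the catalogue; the tag is not separately annotated in the feature table. It sits downstream of a lacUV5 promoter and lac operator and is followed by a remnant of a multiple cloning site and a T7 terminator. A plasmid-borne lacI gene, preceded by a lacIq promoter fragment, supplies the repressor, so expression is kept off until IPTG or lactose is added, even in hosts that lack their own lac repressor.

Two replication systems are present. A ColE1/pMB1-type origin with rop and bom supports maintenance in E. coli, and the pRO1600 oriV with its Rep protein allows replication in Pseudomonas and related species. An incP oriT permits conjugative transfer when transfer functions are supplied in trans. Selection is by gentamicin resistance (aacC1), with an annotated class 1 integron Pc promoter upstream. The short bla, lacZα, traJ and duplicate bom/rop fragments appear to be backbone remnants.

In the associated work on genome-wide mapping of protein–DNA interaction sites in bacteria with this deaminase, a plausible role for such a plasmid is inducible control of DddA activity, with the FLAG tag allowing detection, although the record does not spell this out.
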