Features (pLannotate 1.2.2; 22 found; start..end, strand, type, name):
     11..41      +  promoter       lac UV5 promoter: E. coli lac promoter with an "up" mutation
     49..65      +  protein_bind   lac operator: The lac repressor binds to the lac operator to inhibit transcription in E. coli. This inhibition can be relieved by adding lactose or isopropyl-β-D-thiogalactopyranoside (IPTG). lac repressor encoded by lacI
     95..463     +  CDS            dddI: DDDI_BURC1 - Experimental evidence at protein level: Swiss-Prot protein existence level 1. Immunity protein component of a toxin-immunity protein module, which functions as a cellular contact-dependent growth inhibition (CDI) system. CDI modules allow bacteria to communicate with and inhibit the growth of closely related neighboring bacteria in a contact-dependent fashion. Bacteria that have this module inhibit or kill bacteria without it, giving them a growth advantage. Specifically inhibits the toxic activity of cognate toxin DddA (C-terminal 163 residue fragment) upon expression in E.coli.
    535..563     +  misc_feature   MCS (fragment): pUC18/19 multiple cloning site
    564..610     +  terminator     T7 terminator: transcription terminator for bacteriophage T7 RNA polymerase
    610..648     +  CDS            lacZα (fragment): LacZα fragment of β-galactosidase; lacZ fragment
    654..753     -  misc_feature   bom (fragment): basis of mobility region from pBR322
    855..890     -  CDS            rop (fragment): Rop protein, which maintains plasmids at low copy number; rop
    985..1075    +  promoter       AmpR promoter (fragment): bla
   1076..1143    +  promoter       lacIq promoter (fragment): lacI (mutant); In the lacIq allele, a single base change in the promoter boosts expression of the lacI gene about 10-fold.
   1144..2226    +  CDS            lacI: lac repressor; lacI; The lac repressor binds to the lac operator to inhibit transcription in E. coli. This inhibition can be relieved by adding lactose or isopropyl-β-D-thiogalactopyranoside (IPTG).
   2270..2298    +  promoter       Pc promoter: intI1 (promoter lies within the coding sequence); class 1 integron promoter
   2487..3020    +  CDS            GmR: gentamycin acetyltransferase; aacC1; confers resistance to gentamycin
   3069..3114    -  CDS            traJ (fragment): oriT-recognizing protein; traJ
   3147..3256    -  oriT           oriT: incP origin of transfer
   3399..3476    +  CDS            bla(M) (fragment): β-lactamase lacking the signal sequence; bla(M); allows cytosolic expression of β-lactamase
   3648..4236    +  rep_origin     ori: high-copy-number ColE1/pMB1/pBR322/pUC origin of replication
   4422..4562    -  misc_feature   bom: basis of mobility region from pBR322
   4664..4855    -  CDS            rop: Rop protein, which maintains plasmids at low copy number; rop
   4872..5252    +  CDS            YPB1_ECOLX: Protein predicted: Swiss-Prot protein existence level 4. From Escherichia coli.
   5373..6206    -  CDS            pRO1600 Rep: replication protein for the broad-host-range plasmid pRO1600 from Pseudomonas aeruginosa&nbsp
   6220..9       +  rep_origin     pRO1600 oriV (fragment) (across the origin): broad-host-range origin of replication from Pseudomonas aeruginosa plasmid pRO1600; requires the pRO1600 Rep protein for replication (West et al., 1994)
>Addgene plasmid #186558 | pPSV39-dddAI-FLAG | addgene full sequence | sequence record 367523 | Addgene NGS Result
CACTACGTGCTTTACACTTTATGCTTCCGGCTCGTATAATGTGTGGAATTGTGAGCGGATAACAATTTCA
GAATTCGAGCTCACGGGAGGAAAGATGTACGCAGACGATTTCGACGGCGAAATTGAGATCGATGAGGTTG
ATAGCTTGGTCGAGTTCCTCAGCAGAAGACCTGCATTTGACGCAAATAATTTTGTTTTGACGTTTGAGGA
AAGTGGTTTTCCTCAATTGAATATTTTTGCAAAAAACGATATCGCCGTTGTTTATTATATGGACATCGGC
GAGAATTTCGTTTCGAAAGGCAATTCTGCGTCAGGTGGTACGGAGAAGTTTTACGAGAATAAGCTTGGCG
GGGAAGTAGACCTGTCGAAAGATTGCGTTGTGAGTAAAGAGCAAATGATTGAAGCGGCAAAGCAGTTTTT
TGCTACGAAGCAACGGCCCGAGCAACTGACATGGAGCGAGTTGGACTACAAAGACGACGACGACAAATGA
TCTAGAATATACAGATATTGAAATGAATAGATTAGGAAAATGAGCTAGAGTCGACCTGCAGGCATGCAAG
CTTTAGCATAACCCCTTGGGGCCTCTAAACGGGTCTTGAGGGGTTTTTTGATCGCCCTTCCCAACAGTTG
CGCAGCCTGAATGGCGAATGGCGCCTGATGCGGTATTTTCTCCTTACGCATCTGTGCGGTATTTCACACC
GCATATGGTGCACTCTCAGTACAATCTGCTCTGATGCCGCATAGTTAAGCCAGCCCCGACACCCGCCAAC
ACCCGCTGACGCGCCCTGACGGGCTTGTCTGCTCCCGGCATCCGCTTACAGACAAGCTGTGACCGTCTCC
GGGAGCTGCATGTGTCAGAGGTTTTCACCGTCATCACCGAAACGCGCGAGACGAAAGGGCCTCGTGATAC
GCCTATTTTTATAGGTTAATGTCATGATAATAATGGTTTCTTAGACGTCAGGTGGCACTTTTCGGGGAAA
TGTGCGCGGAACCCCTATTTGTTTATTTTTCTAAATACATTCAAATATGTATCCGCTCATGAGACAATAA
CCCTGATAAATGCTTCAATAATATTAATGGAGCAAAACCTTTCGCGGTATGGCATGATAGCGCCCGGAAG
AGAGTCAATTCAGGGTGGTGAATGTGAAACCAGTAACGTTATACGATGTCGCAGAGTATGCCGGTGTCTC
TTATCAGACCGTTTCCCGCGTGGTGAACCAGGCCAGCCACGTTTCTGCGAAAACGCGGGAAAAAGTGGAA
GCGGCGATGGCGGAGCTGAATTACATTCCCAACCGCGTGGCACAACAACTGGCGGGCAAACAGTCGTTGC
TGATTGGCGTTGCCACCTCCAGTCTGGCCCTGCACGCGCCGTCGCAAATTGTCGCGGCGATTAAATCTCG
CGCCGATCAACTGGGTGCCAGCGTGGTGGTGTCGATGGTAGAACGAAGCGGCGTCGAAGCCTGTAAAGCG
GCGGTGCACAATCTTCTCGCGCAACGCGTCAGTGGGCTGATCATTAACTATCCGCTGGATGACCAGGATG
CCATTGCTGTGGAAGCTGCCTGCACTAATGTTCCGGCGTTATTTCTTGATGTCTCTGACCAGACACCCAT
CAACAGTATTATTTTCTCCCATGAAGACGGTACGCGACTGGGCGTGGAGCATCTGGTCGCATTGGGTCAC
CAGCAAATCGCGCTGTTAGCGGGCCCATTAAGTTCTGTCTCGGCGCGTCTGCGTCTGGCTGGCTGGCATA
AATATCTCACTCGCAATCAAATTCAGCCGATAGCGGAACGGGAAGGCGACTGGAGTGCCATGTCCGGTTT
TCAACAAACCATGCAAATGCTGAATGAGGGCATCGTTCCCACTGCGATGCTGGTTGCCAACGATCAGATG
GCGCTGGGCGCAATGCGCGCCATTACCGAGTCCGGGCTGCGCGTTGGTGCGGATATCTCGGTAGTGGGAT
ACGACGATACCGAAGACAGCTCATGTTATATCCCGCCGTTAACCACCATCAAACAGGATTTTCGCCTGCT
GGGGCAAACCAGCGTGGACCGCTTGCTGCAACTCTCTCAGGGCCAGGCGGTGAAGGGCAATCAGCTGTTG
CCCGTCTCACTGGTGAAAAGAAAAACCACCCTGGCGCCCAATACGCAAACCGCCTCTCCCCGCGCGTTGG
CCGATTCATTAATGCAGCTGGCACGACAGGTTTCCCGACTGGAAAGCGGGCAGTGAGCGCAACGCAATTA
ATGTGAGAATATTACGCGTAATTCTCGAATTGACATAAGCCTGTTCGGTTCGTAAACTGTAATGCAAGTA
GCGTATGCGCTCACGCAACTGGTCCAGAACCTTGACCGAACGCAGCGGTGGTAACGGCGCAGTGGCGGTT
TTCATGGCTTGTTATGACTGTTTTTTTGTACAGTCTATGCCTCGGGCATCCAAGCAGCAAGCGCGTTACG
CCGTGGGTCGATGTTTGATGTTATGGAGCAGCAACGATGTTACGCAGCAGCAACGATGTTACGCAGCAGG
GCAGTCGCCCTAAAACAAAGTTAGGTGGCTCAAGTATGGGCATCATTCGCACATGTAGGCTCGGCCCTGA
CCAAGTCAAATCCATGCGGGCTGCTCTTGATCTTTTCGGTCGTGAGTTCGGAGACGTAGCCACCTACTCC
CAACATCAGCCGGACTCCGATTACCTCGGGAACTTGCTCCGTAGTAAGACATTCATCGCGCTTGCTGCCT
TCGACCAAGAAGCGGTTGTTGGCGCTCTCGCGGCTTACGTTCTGCCCAAGTTTGAGCAGCCGCGTAGTGA
GATCTATATCTATGATCTCGCAGTCTCCGGCGAGCACCGGAGGCAGGGCATTGCCACCGCGCTCATCAAT
CTCCTCAAGCATGAGGCCAACGCGCTTGGTGCTTATGTGATCTACGTGCAAGCAGATTACGGTGACGATC
CCGCAGTGGCTCTCTATACAAAGTTGGGCATACGGGAAGAAGTGATGCACTTTGATATCGACCCAAGTAC
CGCCACCTAACAATTCGTTCAAGCCGAGATCGGCTTCCCGGCCGACGCGTCAATTCCGTGATAGGTGGGC
TGCCCTTCCTGGTTGGCTTGGTTTCATCAGCCATCCGCTTGCCCTCATCTGTTACGCCGGCGGTAGCCGG
CCAGCCTCGCAGAGCAGGATTCCCGTTGAGCACCGCCAGGTGCGAATAAGGGACAGTGAAGAAGGAACAC
CCGCTCGCGGGTGGGCCTACTTCACCTATCCTGCCCGGCTGACGCCGTTGGATACACCAAGGAAAGTCTA
CACGAACCCTTTGGCAAAATCCTGTATATCGTGCGAAAAAGGATGGATATACCGAAAAAATCGCTATAAT
GACCCCGAAGCAGGGTTATGCAGCGGAAAACGGAATTGGACGGGGAGTCAGGCAACTATGGATGAACGAA
ATAGACAGATCGCTGAGATAGGTGCCTCACTGATTAAGCATTGGTAACTGTCAGACCAAGTTTACTCATA
TATACTTTAGATTGATTTAAAACTTCATTTTTAATTTAAAAGGATCTAGGTGAAGATCCTTTTTGATAAT
CTCATGACCAAAATCCCTTAACGTGAGTTTTCGTTCCACTGAGCGTCAGACCCCGTAGAAAAGATCAAAG
GATCTTCTTGAGATCCTTTTTTTCTGCGCGTAATCTGCTGCTTGCAAACAAAAAAACCACCGCTACCAGC
GGTGGTTTGTTTGCCGGATCAAGAGCTACCAACTCTTTTTCCGAAGGTAACTGGCTTCAGCAGAGCGCAG
ATACCAAATACTGTCCTTCTAGTGTAGCCGTAGTTAGGCCACCACTTCAAGAACTCTGTAGCACCGCCTA
CATACCTCGCTCTGCTAATCCTGTTACCAGTGGCTGCTGCCAGTGGCGATAAGTCGTGTCTTACCGGGTT
GGACTCAAGACGATAGTTACCGGATAAGGCGCAGCGGTCGGGCTGAACGGGGGGTTCGTGCACACAGCCC
AGCTTGGAGCGAACGACCTACACCGAACTGAGATACCTACAGCGTGAGCTATGAGAAAGCGCCACGCTTC
CCGAAGGGAGAAAGGCGGACAGGTATCCGGTAAGCGGCAGGGTCGGAACAGGAGAGCGCACGAGGGAGCT
TCCAGGGGGAAACGCCTGGTATCTTTATAGTCCTGTCGGGTTTCGCCACCTCTGACTTGAGCGTCGATTT
TTGTGATGCTCGTCAGGGGGGCGGAGCCTATGGAAAAACGCCAGCAACGCGGCCTTTTTACGGTTCCTGG
CCTTTTGCTGGCCTTTTGCTCACATGTTCTTTCCTGCGTTATCCCCTGATTCTGTGGATAACCGTATTAC
CGCCTTTGAGTGAGCTGATACCGCTCGCCGCAGCCGAACGACCGAGCGCAGCGAGTCAGTGAGCGAGGAA
GCGGAAGAGCGCCTGATGCGGTATTTTCTCCTTACGCATCTGTGCGGTATTTCACACCGCATATGGTGCA
CTCTCAGTACAATCTGCTCTGATGCCGCATAGTTAAGCCAGTATACACTCCGCTATCGCTACGTGACTGG
GTCATGGCTGCGCCCCGACACCCGCCAACACCCGCTGACGCGCCCTGACGGGCTTGTCTGCTCCCGGCAT
CCGCTTACAGACAAGCTGTGACCGTCTCCGGGAGCTGCATGTGTCAGAGGTTTTCACCGTCATCACCGAA
ACGCGCGAGGCAGCTGCGGTAAAGCTCATCAGCGTGGTCGTGAAGCGATTCACAGATGTCTGCCTGTTCA
TCCGCGTCCAGCTCGTTGAGTTTCTCCAGAAGCGTTAATGTCTGGCTTCTGATAAAGCGGGCCATGTTAA
GGGCGGTTTTTTCCTGTTTGGTCACTGATGCCTCCGTGTAAGGGGGATTTCTGTTCATGGGGGTAATGAT
ACCGATGAAACGAGAGAGGATGCTCACGATACGGGTTACTGATGATGAACATGCCCGGTTACTGGAACGT
TGTGAGGGTAAACAACTGGCGGTATGGATGCGGCGGGACCAGAGAAAAATCACTCAGGGTCAATGCCAGC
GCTTCGTTAATACAGATGTAGGTGTTCCACAGGGTAGCCAGCAGCATCCTGCGATGCAGATCCGGAACAT
AATGGTGCAGGGCGCTGACTTCCGCGTTTCCAGACTTTACGAAACACGGAAACCGAAGACCATTCATGTT
GTTGCTCAGGTCGCAGACGTTTTGCAGCAGCAGTCGCTTCACGTTCGCTCGCGTATCGGTGATTCATTCT
GCTAACCAGTAAGGCAACCCCGCCAGCCTAGCCGGGTCCTCAACGACAGGAGCACGATCATGCGCACCCG
TGGAAATTAATTAATTGCAGAAAGGCAGGCCGGGCCGTGGTGGCCACGGCCTCTAGGCCAGATCCAGCGG
CATCTGGGTTAGTCGAGCGCGGGCCGCTTCCCATGTCTCACCAGGGCGAGCCTGTTTCGCGATCTCAGCA
TCTGAAATCTTCCCGGCCTTGCGCTTCGCTGGGGCCTTACCCACCGCCTTGGCGGGCTTCTTCGGTCCAA
AACTGAACAACAGATGTGTGACCTTGCGCCCGGTCTTTCGCTGCGCCCACTCCACCTGTAGCGGGCTGTG
CTCGTTGATCTGCGTCACGGCTGGATCAAGCACTCGCAACTTGAAGTCCTTGATCGAGGGATACCGGCCT
TCCAGTTGAAACCACTTTCGCAGCTGGTCAATTTCTATTTCGCGCTGGCCGATGCTGTCCCATTGCATGA
GCAGCTCGTAAAGCCTGATCGCGTGGGTGCTGTCCATCTTGGCCACGTCAGCCAAGGCGTATTTGGTGAA
CTGTTTGGTGAGTTCCGTCAGGTACGGCAGCATGTCTTTGGTGAACCTGAGTTCTACACGGCCCTCACCC
TCCCGGTAGATGATTGTTTGCACCCAGCCGGTAATCATCACACTCGGTCTTTTCCCCTTGCCATTGGGCT
CTTGGGTTAACCGGACTTCCCGCCGTTTCAGGCGCAGGGCCGCTTCTTTGAGCTGGTTGTAGGAAGATTC
GATAGGGACACCCGCCATCGTCGCTATGTCCTCCGCCGTCACTGAATACATCACTTCATCGGTGACAGGC
TCGCTCCTCTTCACCTGGCTAATACAGGCCAGAACGATCCGCTGTTCCTGAACACTGAGGCGATACGCGG
CCTCGACCAGGGCATTGCTTTTGTAAACCATTGGGGGTGAGGCCACGTTCGACATTCCTTGTGTATAAGG
GGACACTGTATCTGCGTCCCACAATACAACAAATCCGTCCCTTTACAACAACAAATCCGTCCCTTCTTAA
CAACAAATCCGTCCCTTAATGGCAACAAATCCGTCCCTTTTTAAACTCTACAGGCCACGGATTACGTGGC
CTGTAGACGTCCTAAAAGGTTTAAAAGGGAAAAGGAAGAAAAGGGTGGAAACGCAAAAAACGCAC
